Addgene plasmid #63922: pYC55
Purpose: (Empty Backbone) Recipient replicative vector to construct YFP tagged fusions
Depositing lab: Irene Castano Navarro. Depositing organization: Instituto Potosino de Investigacion Cientifica y Tecnologica. Publication: Expression vectors for C-terminal fusions with fluorescent proteins and epitope tags in Candida glabrata. Yanez-Carrillo P, Orta-Zavalza E, Gutierrez-Escobedo G, Patron-Soberano A, De Las Penas A, Castano I. Fungal Genet Biol. 2015 May 15. pii: S1087-1845(15)00087-0. doi: 10.1016/j.fgb.2015.04.020. PubMed 25986172.
Backbone
  Vector backbone: pMJ22
  Backbone size (bp): 4509
  Modifications to backbone: Digested and clonning of YFP casete as BamHI/BglII fragment
  Vector type: Yeast Expression
  Selectable markers: Nourseothricin
  Tag / fusion protein: YFP
Growth in bacteria
  Bacterial resistance: Ampicillin, 100 μg/mL
  Growth temperature: 30°C
  Growth strain: DH10B
  Copy number: High Copy
Gene/Insert
  Cloning method: Restriction Enzyme
Terms and licenses: Academic/Nonprofit Terms; Industry Terms: Not Available to Industry
How to cite: pYC55 was a gift from Irene Castano Navarro (Addgene plasmid # 63922 ; http://n2t.net/addgene:63922 ; RRID:Addgene_63922)
