[The description below was written by a language model from this plasmid's Addgene catalogue record and pLannotate feature annotations shown in this document.]
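Description:
pYC55 is an empty recipient vector for building C-terminal YFP fusions in yeast. It is derived from the pMJ22 backbone by inserting a YFP cassette as a BamHI/BglII fragment, and the associated publication title indicates it belongs to a vector set developed for Candida glabrata. In E. coli it is propagated through a high-copy ColE1/pUC-type origin with ampicillin selection provided by the β-lactamase gene and its promoter. Short remnants of pBR322-derived bom and rop sequences, a lacI fragment and the lac promoter/operator/CAP site region are also annotated as backbone carry-over. The catalogue entry calls the plasmid replicative. However, the feature table does not annotate any yeast replication origin or centromere element, so the sequence responsible for autonomous maintenance in yeast cannot be identified from this record.

Selection in yeast relies on a nourseothricin resistance cassette. In it, the S. cerevisiae TEF1 promoter drives the nourseothricin acetyltransferase gene (nat1 from Streptomyces noursei), followed by the CYC1 terminator. A fragment of the URA3 promoter lies just upstream. The payload is a yellow fluorescent protein coding sequence, annotated as most similar to mVenus-Q69M, flanked on both sides by fragments of the pBluescript multiple cloning site, with a T3 promoter nearby. No yeast promoter is annotated immediately upstream of the YFP reading frame. This suggests that a gene of interest, probably with its own promoter, is meant to be cloned by restriction digestion into the polylinker in frame with YFP. The resulting fusions are suited to localising and monitoring the expression of tagged proteins in live yeast cells.
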