Features (pLannotate 1.2.2; 17 found; start..end, strand, type, name):
    137..186     +  misc_feature   bom (fragment): basis of mobility region from pBR322
    196..332     +  promoter       URA3 promoter (fragment): S. cerevisiae URA3
    349..747     +  promoter       TEF1 promoter: S. cerevisiae TEF1; promoter for EF-1α
    767..1331    +  CDS            NrsR (fragment): nourseothricin acetyltransferase; Streptomyces noursei nat1; confers resistance to nourseothricin
   1340..1587    +  terminator     CYC1 terminator: S. cerevisiae CYC1; transcription terminator for CYC1
   1592..1663    -  misc_feature   MCS (fragment): pBluescript multiple cloning site
   1663..2379    +  CDS            mVenus-Q69M: mVenus-Q69M is a basic (constitutively fluorescent) yellow fluorescent protein published in 2010, derived from Aequorea victoria. It is reported to be a very rapidly-maturing monomer.
   2384..2424    -  misc_feature   MCS (fragment): pBluescript multiple cloning site
   2437..2455    -  promoter       T3 promoter: promoter for bacteriophage T3 RNA polymerase
   2500..2516    -  protein_bind   lac operator: The lac repressor binds to the lac operator to inhibit transcription in E. coli. This inhibition can be relieved by adding lactose or isopropyl-β-D-thiogalactopyranoside (IPTG). lac repressor encoded by lacI
   2524..2554    -  promoter       lac promoter: promoter for the E. coli lac operon
   2569..2590    -  protein_bind   CAP binding site: CAP binding activates transcription in the presence of cAMP. E. coli catabolite activator protein
   2603..2695    -  CDS            lacI (fragment): lac repressor; lacI; The lac repressor binds to the lac operator to inhibit transcription in E. coli. This inhibition can be relieved by adding lactose or isopropyl-β-D-thiogalactopyranoside (IPTG).
   2878..3466    -  rep_origin     ori: high-copy-number ColE1/pMB1/pBR322/pUC origin of replication
   3637..4497    -  CDS            AmpR: β-lactamase; bla; confers resistance to ampicillin, carbenicillin, and related antibiotics
   4498..4569    -  promoter       AmpR promoter: bla
   5234..35      +  CDS            rop (fragment) (across the origin): Rop protein, which maintains plasmids at low copy number; rop
>Addgene plasmid #63922 | pYC55 | depositor full sequence | sequence record 106682 | pYC55 sequence 5234 bps
TCGCGCGTTTCGGTGATGACGGTGAAAACCTCTGACACATGCACCTCCCGGAGACGGTCACAGCTTGTCT
GTAAGCGGATGCCGGGAGCAGACAAGCCCGTCAGGGCGCGTCAGCGGGTGTTGGCGGGTGTCGGGGCTGG
CTTAACTATGCGGCATCAGAGCAGATTGTACTGAGAGTGCACCATACCACAGCTTTTCAATTCAATTCAT
CATTTTTTTTTTATTCTTTTTTTTGATTTCGGTTTCTTTGAAATTTTTTTGATTCGGTAATCTCCGAACA
GAAGGAAGAACGAAGGAAGGAGCACAGACTTAGATTGGTATATATACGCATACCATAAAGCACAGCTCCA
TAGCTTCAAAATGTTTCTACTCCTTTTTTACTCTTCCAGATTTTCTCGGACTCCGCGCATCGCCGTACCA
CTTCAAAACACCCAAGCACAGCATACTAAATTTCCCCTCTTTCTTCCTCTAGGGTGTCGTTAATTACCCG
TACTAAAGGTTTGGAAAAGAAAAAAGAGACCGCCTCGTTTCTTTTTCTTCGTCGAAAAAGGCAATAAAAA
TTTTTATCACGTTTCTTTTTCTTGAAAATTTTTTTTTTGATTTTTTTCTCTTTCGATGACCTCCCATTGA
TATTTAAGTTAATAAACGGTCTTCAATTTCTCAAGTTTCAGTTTCATTTTTCTTGTTCTATTACAACTTT
TTTTACTTCTTGCTCATTAGAAAGAAAGCATAGCAATCTAATCTAAGTTTTGGATCTAAAATGGGCACCA
CTCTTGACGACACGGCTTACCGATACCGCACCAGTGTCCCGGGGGACGCCGAGGCCATCGAGGCACTGGA
TGGGTCCTTCACCACCGACACCGTCTTCCGCGTCACCGCCACCGGGGACGGCTTCACCCTGCGGGAGGTG
CCGGTGGACCCGCCCCTGACCAAGGTGTTCCCCGACGACGAATCGGACGACGAATCGGACGACGGGGAGG
ACGGCGACCCTGACTCCCGGACGTTCGTCGCGTACGGGGACGACGGCGACCTGGCGGGCTTCGTGGTCGT
CTCGTACTCCGGCTGGAACCGCCGGCTGACCGTCGAGGACATCGAGGTCGCCCCGGAGCACCGGGGGCAC
GGGGTCGGGCGCGCGTTGATGGGGCTCGCGACGGAGTTCGCCCGCGAGCTGGGCGCCGGGCACCTCTGGC
TGGAGGTCACCAACGTCAACGCACCGGCGATCCACGCGTACCGGCGGATGGGGTTCACCCTCTGCGGCCT
GGACACCGCCCTGTACGACGGCACCGCCTCGGACGGCGAGCAGGCGCTCTACATGAGCATGCCCTGCCCC
TAAGTCGAGTCATGTAATTAGTTATGTCACGCTTACATTCACGCCCTCCCCCCACATCCGCTCTAACCGA
AAAGGAAGGAGTTAGACAACCTGAAGTCTAGGTCCCTATTTATTTTTTTATAGTTATGTTAGTATTAAGA
ACGTTATTTATATTTCAAATTTTTCTTTTTTTTCTGTACAGACGCGTGTACGCATGTAACATTATACTGA
AAACCTTGCTTGAGAAGGTTTTGGGACGCTCGAAGGCTTTAATTTGCGGCCGGTACCGGGCCCCCCCTCG
AGGTCGACGGTATCGATAAGCTTGATATCGAATTCCTGCAGCCCGGGGGATCCTAATGAGTAAAGGAGAA
GAACTTTTCACTGGAGTTGTCCCAATTCTTGTTGAATTAGATGGTGATGTTAATGGGCACAAATTTTCTG
TCAGTGGAGAGGGTGAAGGTGATGCAACATACGGAAAACTTACCCTTAAATTGATTTGCACTACTGGAAA
ACTACCTGTTCCATGGCCAACACTTGTCACTACTTTGGGTTATGGTCTAATGTGCTTTGCTAGATACCCA
GATCATATGAAACGGCATGACTTTTTCAAGAGTGCCATGCCCGAAGGTTATGTACAGGAAAGAACTATAT
TTTTCAAAGATGACGGGAACTACAAGACACGTGCTGAAGTCAAGTTTGAAGGTGATACCCTTGTTAATAG
AATCGAGTTAAAAGGTATTGATTTTAAAGAAGATGGAAACATTCTTGGACACAAATTGGAATACAACTAT
AACTCACACAATGTATACATCACTGCAGACAAACAAAAGAATGGAATCAAAGCTAACTTCAAAATTAGAC
ACAACATTGAAGATGGAGGTGTTCAACTAGCAGACCATTATCAACAAAATACTCCAATTGGCGATGGCCC
TGTCCTTTTACCAGACAACCATTACCTGTCCTATCAATCTGCCCTTTCGAAAGATCCCAACGAAAAGAGA
GACCACATGGTCCTTCTTGAGTTTGTAACAGCTGCTGGGATTACACATGGCATGGATGAACTATACAAAT
AGAGATCCACTAGTTCTAGAGCGGCCGCCACCGCGGTGGAGCTCCAGCTTTTGTTCCCTTTAGTGAGGGT
TAATTGCGCGCTTGGCGTAATCATGGTCATAGCTGTTTCCTGTGTGAAATTGTTATCCGCTCACAATTCC
ACACAACATACGAGCCGGAAGCATAAAGTGTAAAGCCTGGGGTGCCTAATGAGTGAGCTAACTCACATTA
ATTGCGTTGCGCTCACTGCCCGCTTTCCAGTCGGGAAACCTGTCGTGCCAGCTGCATTAATGAATCGGCC
AACGCGCGGGGAGAGGCGGTTTGCGTATTGGGCGCTCTTCCGCTTCCTCGCTCACTGACTCGCTGCGCTC
GGTCGTTCGGCTGCGGCGAGCGGTATCAGCTCACTCAAAGGCGGTAATACGGTTATCCACAGAATCAGGG
GATAACGCAGGAAAGAACATGTGAGCAAAAGGCCAGCAAAAGGCCAGGAACCGTAAAAAGGCCGCGTTGC
TGGCGTTTTTCCATAGGCTCCGCCCCCCTGACGAGCATCACAAAAATCGACGCTCAAGTCAGAGGTGGCG
AAACCCGACAGGACTATAAAGATACCAGGCGTTTCCCCCTGGAAGCTCCCTCGTGCGCTCTCCTGTTCCG
ACCCTGCCGCTTACCGGATACCTGTCCGCCTTTCTCCCTTCGGGAAGCGTGGCGCTTTCTCATAGCTCAC
GCTGTAGGTATCTCAGTTCGGTGTAGGTCGTTCGCTCCAAGCTGGGCTGTGTGCACGAACCCCCCGTTCA
GCCCGACCGCTGCGCCTTATCCGGTAACTATCGTCTTGAGTCCAACCCGGTAAGACACGACTTATCGCCA
CTGGCAGCAGCCACTGGTAACAGGATTAGCAGAGCGAGGTATGTAGGCGGTGCTACAGAGTTCTTGAAGT
GGTGGCCTAACTACGGCTACACTAGAAGGACAGTATTTGGTATCTGCGCTCTGCTGAAGCCAGTTACCTT
CGGAAAAAGAGTTGGTAGCTCTTGATCCGGCAAACAAACCACCGCTGGTAGCGGTGGTTTTTTTGTTTGC
AAGCAGCAGATTACGCGCAGAAAAAAAGGATCTCAAGAAGATCCTTTGATCTTTTCTACGGGGTCTGACG
CTCAGTGGAACGAAAACTCACGTTAAGGGATTTTGGTCATGAGATTATCAAAAAGGATCTTCACCTAGAT
CCTTTTAAATTAAAAATGAAGTTTTAAATCAATCTAAAGTATATATGAGTAAACTTGGTCTGACAGTTAC
CAATGCTTAATCAGTGAGGCACCTATCTCAGCGATCTGTCTATTTCGTTCATCCATAGTTGCCTGACTCC
CCGTCGTGTAGATAACTACGATACGGGAGGGCTTACCATCTGGCCCCAGTGCTGCAATGATACCGCGAGA
CCCACGCTCACCGGCTCCAGATTTATCAGCAATAAACCAGCCAGCCGGAAGGGCCGAGCGCAGAAGTGGT
CCTGCAACTTTATCCGCCTCCATCCAGTCTATTAATTGTTGCCGGGAAGCTAGAGTAAGTAGTTCGCCAG
TTAATAGTTTGCGCAACGTTGTTGCCATTGCTACAGGCATCGTGGTGTCACGCTCGTCGTTTGGTATGGC
TTCATTCAGCTCCGGTTCCCAACGATCAAGGCGAGTTACATGATCCCCCATGTTGTGCAAAAAAGCGGTT
AGCTCCTTCGGTCCTCCGATCGTTGTCAGAAGTAAGTTGGCCGCAGTGTTATCACTCATGGTTATGGCAG
CACTGCATAATTCTCTTACTGTCATGCCATCCGTAAGATGCTTTTCTGTGACTGGTGAGTACTCAACCAA
GTCATTCTGAGAATAGTGTATGCGGCGACCGAGTTGCTCTTGCCCGGCGTCAATACGGGATAATACCGCG
CCACATAGCAGAACTTTAAAAGTGCTCATCATTGGAAAACGTTCTTCGGGGCGAAAACTCTCAAGGATCT
TACCGCTGTTGAGATCCAGTTCGATGTAACCCACTCGTGCACCCAACTGATCTTCAGCATCTTTTACTTT
CACCAGCGTTTCTGGGTGAGCAAAAACAGGAAGGCAAAATGCCGCAAAAAAGGGAATAAGGGCGACACGG
AAATGTTGAATACTCATACTCTTCCTTTTTCAATATTATTGAAGCATTTATCAGGGTTATTGTCTCATGA
GCGGATACATATTTGAATGTGGGGATCTCTAATGATGCAATTTTTGTTTTGTACACTAAGATTCTATTTC
GGAACTCTTACCCATGTCATTATTTACTTTATTTTCATTATTGTAATTTTTTAAGCTTTTATTATGAATT
ATTTAAATACAATTCTTTTTGATCATGTGACAGACATCACTGAAAGATGTGCTCTGCGTTATTAGTCAGA
TTGAAATATACATTTTCATGTAGATATGATGTTCTTACTTTAAATGTTGTTCCATTTGCTAGCTTAAATA
GACGATATTATAAATTTAAGTATTCACTAAAAATCTGACCCATTAATGTTAGAATTAGTATTATTTTTTG
TGATATTACATTTTTATATTTTGGATTTCAACCAATGCTCTGCGATATGATTCAACAGAATAATATGTAC
AAGCTACTTTAATTCATATATACTAATAGATTCACAGATCCAGTACGACTGCAAGAATTTACGTTTTGTT
TGAAATGGTAGTAGCTACACTAAATTAACAATGATCGATTAATCCACATCCACAGTGTGTAATCATCCTA
ATGAAAACAAGAATAACTACAAAAATGAATATAAACTTTTTGCATGTTAGTCTAACCTGCTAAGAAACCA
TTATTATCATGACATTAACCTATAAAAATAGGCGTATCACGAGGCCCTTTCGTC
