>Addgene plasmid #63922 | pYC55 | addgene partial sequence | sequence record 110459 | M13pUC-Rev 5'-AGCGGATAACAATTTCACACAGG-3'
TTAACCCTCACTAAAGGGAACAAAAGCTGGAGCTCCACCGCGGTGGCGGCCGCTCTAGAACTAGTGGATC
TCTATTTGTATAGTTCATCCATGCCATGTGTAATCCCAGCAGCTGTTACAAACTCAAGAAGGACCATGTG
GTCTCTCTTTTCGTTGGGATCTTTCGAAAGGGCAGATTGATAGGACAGGTAATGGTTGTCTGGTAAAAGG
ACAGGGCCATCGCCAATTGGAGTATTTTGTTGATAATGGTCTGCTAGTTGAACACCTCCATCTTCAATGT
TGTGTCTAATTTTGAAGTTAGCTTTGATTCCATTCTTTTGTTTGTCTGCAGTGATGTATACATTGTGTGA
GTTATAGTTGTATTCCAATTTGTGTCCAAGAATGTTTCCATCTTCTTTAAAATCAATACCTTTTAACTCG
ATTCTATTAACAAGGGTATCACCTTCAAACTTGACTTCAGCACGTGTCTTGTAGTTCCCGTCATCTTTGA
AAAATATAGTTCTTTCCTGTACATAACCTTCGGGCATGGCACTCTTGAAAAAGTCATGCCGTTTCATATG
ATCTGGGTATCTAGCAAAGCACATTAGACCATAACCCAAAGTAGTGACAAGTGTTGGCCATGGAACAGGT
AGTTTTCCAGTAGTGCAAATCAATTTAAGGGTAAGTTTTCCGTATGTTGCATCACCTTCACCCTCTCCAC
TGACAGAAAATTTGTGCCCATTAACATCACCATCTAATTCAACAAGAATTGGGACAACTCCAGTGAA
