>Addgene plasmid #63922 | pYC55 | addgene partial sequence | sequence record 110656 | CYC1-terF 5'-GGACGCTCGAAGGCTTTAAT-3'
GGTATCGATAAGCTTGATATCGAATTCCTGCAGCCCGGGGGATCCTAATGAGTAAAGGAGAAGAACTTTT
CACTGGAGTTGTCCCAATTCTTGTTGAATTAGATGGTGATGTTAATGGGCACAAATTTTCTGTCAGTGGA
GAGGGTGAAGGTGATGCAACATACGGAAAACTTACCCTTAAATTGATTTGCACTACTGGAAAACTACCTG
TTCCATGGCCAACACTTGTCACTACTTTGGGTTATGGTCTAATGTGCTTTGCTAGATACCCAGATCATAT
GAAACGGCATGACTTTTTCAAGAGTGCCATGCCCGAAGGTTATGTACAGGAAAGAACTATATTTTTCAAA
GATGACGGGAACTACAAGACACGTGCTGAAGTCAAGTTTGAAGGTGATACCCTTGTTAATAGAATCGAGT
TAAAAGGTATTGATTTTAAAGAAGATGGAAACATTCTTGGACACAAATTGGAATACAACTATAACTCACA
CAATGTATACATCACTGCAGACAAACAAAAGAATGGAATCAAAGCTAACTTCAAAATTAGACACAACATT
GAAGATGGAGGTGTTCAACTAGCAGACCATTATCAACAAAATACTCCAATTGGCGATGGCCCTGTCCTTT
TACCAGACAACCATTACCTGTCCTATCAATCTGCCCTTTCGAAAGATCCCAACGAAAAGAGAGACCACAT
GGTCCTTCTTGAGTTTGTAACAGCTGCTGGGATTACACATGGCATGGATGAACTATAC
